>Addgene plasmid #224166 | AiP12577 - pAAV-AiE0140h_3xC2-minBG-ChR2(CRC)-EYFP-WPRE3-BGHpA (Alias: CN2577) | addgene full sequence | sequence record 446902 | Addgene NGS Result
CCTGCAGGCAGCTGCGCGCTCGCTCGCTCACTGAGGCCGCCCGGGCGTCGGGCGACCTTTGGTCGCCCGG
CCTCAGTGAGCGAGCGAGCGCGCAGAGAGGGAGTGGCCAACTCCATCACTAGGGGTTCCTGCGGCCGCAC
GCGTCCAAGAAATTAGAATAAAGGGAAAAATGACTTTGAGATGTACTTTCTTAAAATAACTGAAGTAATG
ACCGCATGAGCCAGCTGATGGGTTTTTAAATGGATACGTTTCTATCAGCCTGCTGCTTGATGCCAGAGCC
AAATATATATGGAGTGTATTATATCATATCCTGTAGGCAGGAGACTGTTGGGGCATTGGGGGACCCAAGA
AATTAGAATAAAGGGAAAAATGACTTTGAGATGTACTTTCTTAAAATAACTGAAGTAATGACCGCATGAG
CCAGCTGATGGGTTTTTAAATGGATACGTTTCTATCAGCCTGCTGCTTGATGCCAGAGCCAAATATATAT
GGAGTGTATTATATCATATCCTGTAGGCAGGAGACTGTTGGGGCATTGGGGGACCCAAGAAATTAGAATA
AAGGGAAAAATGACTTTGAGATGTACTTTCTTAAAATAACTGAAGTAATGACCGCATGAGCCAGCTGATG
GGTTTTTAAATGGATACGTTTCTATCAGCCTGCTGCTTGATGCCAGAGCCAAATATATATGGAGTGTATT
ATATCATATCCTGTAGGCAGGAGACTGTTGGGGCATTGGGGGACGAGCTCGGGCTGGGCATAAAAGTCAG
GGCAGAGCCATCTATTGCTTACATTTGCTTCTGGGATCCAGATCTTTCGAAGCTAGCGCGGCCGCCACCA
TGGACTATGGCGGCGCTTTGTCTGCCGTCGGACGCGAACTTTTGTTCGTTACTAATCCTGTGGTGGTGAA
CGGGTCCGTCCTGGTCCCTGAGGATCAATGTTACTGTGCCGGATGGATTGAATCTCGCGGCACGAACGGC
GCTCAGACCGCGTCAAATGTCCTGCAGTGGCTTGCAGCAGGATTCAGCATTTTGCTGCTGATGTTCTATG
CCTACCAAACCTGGAAATCTACATGCGGCTGGGAGGAGATCTATGTGTGCGCCATTGAAATGGTTAAGGT
GATTCTCGAGTTCTTTTTTGAGTTTAAGAATCCCTCTATGCTCTACCTTGCCACAGGACACCGGGTGCAG
TGGCTGCGCTATGCAGAGTGGCTGCTCACTTGTCCTGTCATCTGCATCCGCCTGAGCAACCTCACCGGCC
TGAGCAACGACTACAGCAGGAGAACCATGGGACTCCTTGTCTCAGACATCGGGTGTATCGTGTGGGGGGC
TACCAGCGCCATGGCAACCGGCTATGTTAAAGTCATCTTCTTTTGTCTTGGATTGTGCTATGGCGCGAAC
ACATTTTTTCACGCCGCCAAAGCATATATCGAGGGTTATCATACTGTGCCAAAGGGTCGGTGCCGCCAGG
TCGTGACCGGCATGGCATGGCTGTTTTTCGTGAGCTGGGGTATGTTCCCAATTCTCTTCATTTTGGGGCC
CGAAGGTTTTGGCGTCCTGAGCGTCTATGGCTCCACCGTAGGTCACACGATTATTGATCTGATGAGTAAA
AATTGTTGGGGGTTGTTGGGACACTACCTGCGCGTCCTGATCCACGAGCACATATTGATTCACGGAGATA
TCCGCAAAACCACCAAACTGAACATCGGCGGAACGGAGATCGAGGTCGAGACTCTCGTCGAAGACGAAGC
CGAGGCCGGAGCCGTGCCAGCGGCCGCCACCATGGTGAGCAAGGGCGAGGAGCTGTTCACCGGGGTGGTG
CCCATCCTGGTCGAGCTGGACGGCGACGTAAACGGCCACAAGTTCAGCGTGTCCGGCGAGGGCGAGGGCG
ATGCCACCTACGGCAAGCTGACCCTGAAGTTCATCTGCACCACCGGCAAGCTGCCCGTGCCCTGGCCCAC
CCTCGTGACCACCTTCGGCTACGGCCTGCAGTGCTTCGCCCGCTACCCCGACCACATGAAGCAGCACGAC
TTCTTCAAGTCCGCCATGCCCGAAGGCTACGTCCAGGAGCGCACCATCTTCTTCAAGGACGACGGCAACT
ACAAGACCCGCGCCGAGGTGAAGTTCGAGGGCGACACCCTGGTGAACCGCATCGAGCTGAAGGGCATCGA
CTTCAAGGAGGACGGCAACATCCTGGGGCACAAGCTGGAGTACAACTACAACAGCCACAACGTCTATATC
ATGGCCGACAAGCAGAAGAACGGCATCAAGGTGAACTTCAAGATCCGCCACAACATCGAGGACGGCAGCG
TGCAGCTCGCCGACCACTACCAGCAGAACACCCCCATCGGCGACGGCCCCGTGCTGCTGCCCGACAACCA
CTACCTGAGCTACCAGTCCGCCCTGAGCAAAGACCCCAACGAGAAGCGCGATCACATGGTCCTGCTGGAG
TTCGTGACCGCCGCCGGGATCACTCTCGGCATGGACGAGCTGTACAAGTAAGGCGCGCCGCGGCCGCGAA
TTCGATATCATAATCAACCTCTGGATTACAAAATTTGTGAAAGATTGACTGGTATTCTTAACTATGTTGC
TCCTTTTACGCTATGTGGATACGCTGCTTTAATGCCTTTGTATCATGCTATTGCTTCCCGTATGGCTTTC
ATTTTCTCCTCCTTGTATAAATCCTGGTTAGTTCTTGCCACGGCGGAACTCATCGCCGCCTGCCTTGCCC
GCTGCTGGACAGGGGCTCGGCTGTTGGGCACTGACAATTCCGTGGCTCGAGAGATCTTCGACTGTGCCTT
CTAGTTGCCAGCCATCTGTTGTTTGCCCCTCCCCCGTGCCTTCCTTGACCCTGGAAGGTGCCACTCCCAC
TGTCCTTTCCTAATAAAATGAGGAAATTGCATCGCATTGTCTGAGTAGGTGTCATTCTATTCTGGGGGGT
GGGGTGGGGCAGGACAGCAAGGGGGAGGATTGGGAAGACAATAGCAGGCATGAGATCTCACGTGCGGACC
GAGCGGCCGCAGGAACCCCTAGTGATGGAGTTGGCCACTCCCTCTCTGCGCGCTCGCTCGCTCACTGAGG
CCGGGCGACCAAAGGTCGCCCGACGCCCGGGCTTTGCCCGGGCGGCCTCAGTGAGCGAGCGAGCGCGCAG
CTGCCTGCAGGGGCGCCTGATGCGGTATTTTCTCCTTACGCATCTGTGCGGTATTTCACACCGCATA
[95 nt withheld, positions 3218-3312]
T
[46 nt withheld, positions 3314-3359]
C
[141 nt withheld, positions 3361-3501]
CCTTTGACGTTGGAGTCCACGTTCTTT
[37 nt withheld, positions 3529-3565]
ACTCTATCTCGGGCTATTCTTTTGATTTATAAGGGATTTTGCCGATTTCGGTCTATTGGTTAAAAAATGA
GCTGATTTAACAAAAATTTAACGCGAATTTTAACAAAATATTAACGTTTACAATTTTATGGTGCACTCTC
AGTACAATCTGCTCTGATGCCGCATAGTTAAGCCAGCCCCGACACCCGCCAACACCCGCTGACGCGCCCT
GACGGGCTTGTCTGCTCCCGGCATCCGCTTACAGACAAGCTGTGACCGTCTCCGGGAGCTGCATGTGTCA
GAGGTTTTCACCGTCATCACCGAAACGCGCGAGACGAAAGGGCCTCGTGATACGCCTATTTTTATAGGTT
AATGTCATGATAATAATGGTTTCTTAGACGTCAGGTGGCACTTTTCGGGGAAATGTGCGCGGAACCCCTA
TTTGTTTATTTTTCTAAATACATTCAAATATGTATCCGCTCATGAGACAATAACCCTGATAAATGCTTCA
ATAATATTGAAAAAGGAAGAGTATGAGTATTCAACATTTCCGTGTCGCCCTTATTCCCTTTTTTGCGGCA
TTTTGCCTTCCTGTTTTTGCTCACCCAGAAACGCTGGTGAAAGTAAAAGATGCTGAAGATCAGTTGGGTG
CACGAGTGGGTTACATCGAACTGGATCTCAACAGCGGTAAGATCCTTGAGAGTTTTCGCCCCGAAGAACG
TTTTCCAATGATGAGCACTTTTAAAGTTCTGCTATGTGGCGCGGTATTATCCCGTATTGACGCCGGGCAA
GAGCAACTCGGTCGCCGCATACACTATTCTCAGAATGACTTGGTTGAGTACTCACCAGTCACAGAAAAGC
ATCTTACGGATGGCATGACAGTAAGAGAATTATGCAGTGCTGCCATAACCATGAGTGATAACACTGCGGC
CAACTTACTTCTGACAACGATCGGAGGACCGAAGGAGCTAACCGCTTTTTTGCACAACATGGGGGATCAT
GTAACTCGCCTTGATCGTTGGGAACCGGAGCTGAATGAAGCCATACCAAACGACGAGCGTGACACCACGA
TGCCTGTAGCAATGGCAACAACGTTGCGCAAACTATTAACTGGCGAACTACTTACTCTAGCTTCCCGGCA
ACAATTAATAGACTGGATGGAGGCGGATAAAGTTGCAGGACCACTTCTGCGCTCGGCCCTTCCGGCTGGC
TGGTTTATTGCTGATAAATCTGGAGCCGGTGAGCGTGGGTCTCGCGGTATCATTGCAGCACTGGGGCCAG
ATGGTAAGCCCTCCCGTATCGTAGTTATCTACACGACGGGGAGTCAGGCAACTATGGATGAACGAAATAG
ACAGATCGCTGAGATAGGTGCCTCACTGATTAAGCATTGGTAACTGTCAGACCAAGTTTACTCATATATA
CTTTAGATTGATTTAAAACTTCATTTTTAATTTAAAAGGATCTAGGTGAAGATCCTTTTTGATAATCTCA
TGACCAAAATCCCTTAACGTGAGTTTTCGTTCCACTGAGCGTCAGACCCCGTAGAAAAGATCAAAGGATC
TTCTTGAGATCCTTTTTTTCTGCGCGTAATCTGCTGCTTGCAAACAAAAAAACCACCGCTACCAGCGGTG
GTTTGTTTGCCGGATCAAGAGCTACCAACTCTTTTTCCGAAGGTAACTGGCTTCAGCAGAGCGCAGATAC
CAAATACTGTTCTTCTAGTGTAGCCGTAGTTAGGCCACCACTTCAAGAACTCTGTAGCACCGCCTACATA
CCTCGCTCTGCTAATCCTGTTACCAGTGGCTGCTGCCAGTGGCGATAAGTCGTGTCTTACCGGGTTGGAC
TCAAGACGATAGTTACCGGATAAGGCGCAGCGGTCGGGCTGAACGGGGGGTTCGTGCACACAGCCCAGCT
TGGAGCGAACGACCTACACCGAACTGAGATACCTACAGCGTGAGCTATGAGAAAGCGCCACGCTTCCCGA
AGGGAGAAAGGCGGACAGGTATCCGGTAAGCGGCAGGGTCGGAACAGGAGAGCGCACGAGGGAGCTTCCA
GGGGGAAACGCCTGGTATCTTTATAGTCCTGTCGGGTTTCGCCACCTCTGACTTGAGCGTCGATTTTTGT
GATGCTCGTCAGGGGGGCGGAGCCTATGGAAAAACGCCAGCAACGCGGCCTTTTTACGGTTCCTGGCCTT
TTGCTGGCCTTTTGCTCACATGT
Features (pLannotate 1.2.2; 15 found; start..end, strand, type, name):
     12..39      +  repeat_region  AAV2 ITR (fragment): inverted terminal repeat of adeno-associated virus serotype 2 inverted
     68..95      +  repeat_region  AAV2 ITR (fragment): inverted terminal repeat of adeno-associated virus serotype 2 inverted
    840..1766    +  CDS            ChR2(H134R): H134R mutant of an N-terminal fragment of channelrhodopsin-2 from the alga Chlamydomonas reinhardtii (Nagel et al., 2005) blue light-activated cation channel
   1782..2501    +  CDS            EYFP: enhanced YFP mammalian codon-optimized
   2532..2689    +  misc_feature   WPRE (fragment): woodchuck hepatitis virus posttranscriptional regulatory element
   2695..2775    +  misc_feature   WPRE (fragment): woodchuck hepatitis virus posttranscriptional regulatory element
   2792..2903    +  polyA_signal   bGH poly(A) signal: bovine growth hormone polyadenylation signal
   3021..3161    +  repeat_region  AAV2 ITR: inverted terminal repeat of adeno-associated virus serotype 2 inverted
   3166..3217    -  misc_feature   bom (fragment): basis of mobility region from pBR322
   3236..3691    +  rep_origin     f1 ori (sequence partly withheld): f1 bacteriophage origin of replication; arrow indicates direction of (+) strand synthesis
   3692..3741    -  misc_feature   bom (fragment): basis of mobility region from pBR322
   3843..3878    -  CDS            rop (fragment): Rop protein, which maintains plasmids at low copy number; rop
   3973..4077    +  promoter       AmpR promoter: bla
   4078..4938    +  CDS            AmpR: β-lactamase; bla; confers resistance to ampicillin, carbenicillin, and related antibiotics
   5109..5697    +  rep_origin     ori: high-copy-number ColE1/pMB1/pBR322/pUC origin of replication
