[The description below was written by a language model from this plasmid's Addgene catalogue record and pLannotate feature annotations shown in this document.]
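Description:
AiP12577 - pAAV-AiE0140h_3xC2-minBG-ChR2(CRC)-EYFP-WPRE3-BGHpA (alias CN2577) is a 5,758 nt recombinant AAV transfer plasmid built to deliver an optogenetic actuator to a defined striatal neuron class. It is propagated in bacteria through a high-copy ColE1/pUC-type origin and selected with ampicillin via the bla gene and its promoter. The backbone also carries an f1 phage origin and small remnants of pBR322 bom and rop sequence. The expression cassette is flanked by AAV2 inverted terminal repeats, which are the cis elements needed for replication and packaging of the genome into AAV capsids. The annotation finds one full ITR downstream and only short ITR fragments upstream, a common result when these structured repeats are annotated from sequencing data. The record lists a recombination-deficient growth strain, which is consistent with the instability of ITRs.

According to the name and stated purpose, expression is driven by AiE0140h_3xC2, an enhancer sequence designed to direct transgene expression in striatal Pvalb+ neurons. The "3xC2" label suggests a triplicated core element. The enhancer is coupled to a minimal beta-globin promoter (minBG). Neither element was picked up by the automated annotation, but both presumably lie in the unannotated region between the upstream ITR and the coding sequence. The payload is ChR2(CRC)-EYFP, a blue light-gated channelrhodopsin-2 cation channel fused to enhanced YFP for visualisation. The feature table matches the opsin to the H134R variant, and the record does not define the "CRC" designation. A shortened WPRE (WPRE3) enhances transcript stability and expression, and a bovine growth hormone polyadenylation signal terminates the transcript, both compact enough to conserve packaging capacity. The construct is intended for producing enhancer AAVs for light-driven activation and fluorescent labelling of striatal Pvalb+ neurons in circuit studies.
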