Addgene plasmid #224166: AiP12577 - pAAV-AiE0140h_3xC2-minBG-ChR2(CRC)-EYFP-WPRE3-BGHpA (Alias: CN2577)
Purpose: AiE0140h_3xC2 is an enhancer sequence, designed to drive AAV-mediated transgene expression in striatal Pvalb+ neurons
Depositing lab: Allen Institute for Brain Science & Jonathan Ting. Depositing organization: Allen Institute. Publication: Enhancer AAV toolbox for accessing and perturbing striatal cell types and circuits. Hunker AC, Wirthlin ME, Gill G, Johansen NJ, Hooper M, Omstead V, Vargas S, Lerma MN, Taskin N, Weed N, Laird WD, Bishaw YM, Bendrick JL, Gore BB, Ben-Simon Y, Opitz-Araya X, Martinez RA, Way SW, Thyagarajan B, Otto S, Sanchez REA, Alexander JR, Amaya A, Amster A, Arbuckle J, Ayala A, Baker PM, Barcelli T, Barta S, Bertagnolli D, Bielstein C, Bishwakarma P, Bowlus J, Boyer G, Brouner K, Casian B, Casper T, Chakka AB, Chakrabarty R, Chong P, Clark M, Colbert K, Daniel S, Dawe T, Departee M, DiValentin P, Donadio NP, Dotson NI, Dwivedi D, Egdorf T, Fliss T, Gary A, Goldy J, Grasso C, Groce EL, Gudsnuk K, Han W, Haradon Z, Hastings S, Helback O, Ho WV, Huang C, Johnson T, Jones DL, Juneau Z, Kenney J, Leibly M, Li S, Liang E, Loeffler H, Lusk NA, Madigan Z, Malloy J, Malone J, McCue R, Melchor J, Mich JK, Moosman S, Morin E, Naidoo R, Newman D, Ngo K, Nguyen K, Oster AL, Ouellette B, Oyama AA, Pena N, Pham T, Phillips E, Pom C, Potekhina L, Ransford S, Ray PL, Reding M, Rette DF, Reynoldson C, Rimorin C, Sigler AR, Rocha DB, Ronellenfitch K, Ruiz A, Sawyer L, Sevigny JP, Shapovalova NV, Shepard N, Shulga L, Soliman S, Staats B, Taormina MJ, Tieu M, Wang Y, Wilkes J, Wood T, Zhou T, Williford A, Dee N, Mollenkopf T, Ng L, Esposito L, Kalmbach BE, Yao S, Ariza J, Collman F, Mufti S, Smith K, Waters J, Ersing I, Patrick M, Zeng H, Lein ES, Kojima Y, Horwitz G, Owen SF, Levi BP, Daigle TL, Tasic B, Bakken TE, Ting JT. Neuron. 2025 May 21;113(10):1507-1524.e17. doi: 10.1016/j.neuron.2025.04.035. PubMed 40403704.
Backbone
  Vector backbone: rAAV
  Vector type: AAV
Growth in bacteria
  Bacterial resistance: Ampicillin, 100 μg/mL
  Growth temperature: 30°C
  Growth strain: NEB Stable
  Copy number: High Copy
Gene/Insert
  Gene/Insert name: ChR2(CRC)-EYFP
  Species: Synthetic
  Cloning method: Restriction Enzyme; 5′ cloning site unknown (unknown if destroyed)
Terms and licenses: Academic/Nonprofit Terms; Industry Terms: Not Available to Industry
Depositor comments: Allen Institute plasmid alias: CN2577 . This work supported by NIH BRAIN Initiative grant UF1MH128339.
How to cite: AiP12577 - pAAV-AiE0140h_3xC2-minBG-ChR2(CRC)-EYFP-WPRE3-BGHpA (Alias: CN2577) was a gift from Allen Institute for Brain Science & Jonathan Ting (Addgene plasmid # 224166 ; http://n2t.net/addgene:224166 ; RRID:Addgene_224166)
